Addgene plasmid #98231: RECQL5 (RECQL5A-c011)
Purpose: Bacterial expression for structure determination; may not be full ORF
Depositing lab: Nicola Burgess-Brown. Depositing organization: University of Oxford.
Backbone
  Vector backbone: pNIC28-Bsa4
  Backbone manufacturer: Opher Gileadi (Addgene plasmid # 26103)
  Vector type: Bacterial Expression
Growth in bacteria
  Bacterial resistance: Kanamycin, 50 μg/mL
  Growth temperature: 37°C
  Growth strain: DH5alpha
  Copy number: Unknown
Gene/Insert
  Gene/Insert name: RECQL5A (alt names: RECQL5; RecQ protein-like 5 [isoform 1])
  Species: H. sapiens (human)
  Mutation: pfam00270:DEAD 29-203, pfam00271:Helicase_C 251-327
  Entrez Gene: RECQL5 (a.k.a. RECQ5)
  Promoter: T7
  Tag / fusion protein: His-6-TEV (N terminal on backbone)
  Cloning method: Ligation Independent Cloning
  Sequencing primers: 5′ T7F; 3′ T7R
Terms and licenses: Academic/Nonprofit Terms; Industry Terms: Not Available to Industry
Depositor comments: Use BL21(DE3)-R3-pRARE2 for expression. T7/lac regulated, N-terminal His-tag, TEV, LIC cloning using BsaI cleavage/T4 polymerase, SacB stuffer fragment, pET28 backbone.. 5LB5: http://www.thesgc.org/structures/5LB5 5LB8: http://www.thesgc.org/structures/5LB8
How to cite: RECQL5 (RECQL5A-c011) was a gift from Nicola Burgess-Brown (Addgene plasmid # 98231 ; http://n2t.net/addgene:98231 ; RRID:Addgene_98231)
