[The description below was written by a language model from this plasmid's Addgene catalogue record and pLannotate feature annotations shown in this document.]
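Description:
RECQL5 (RECQL5A-c011) is a bacterial expression plasmid built on pNIC28-Bsa4, a pET28-derived vector designed for ligation-independent cloning. In the parent vector a SacB stuffer fragment is excised with BsaI and replaced by the insert after T4 polymerase treatment. The plasmid is maintained in E. coli through a ColE1/pBR322-type origin accompanied by the bom region and the rop gene, which holds copy number down, although the catalogue lists copy number as unknown. Selection is by kanamycin through an aminoglycoside phosphotransferase gene. An f1 origin is also present, and short tetracycline-resistance fragments are annotated as nonfunctional remnants of the pBR322 lineage.

The payload is a fragment of human RECQL5, a RecQ-family DNA helicase involved in replication, transcription and repair. The annotated coding region spans about 1.5 kb. The catalogue warns that it may not be the full ORF, and it notes the DEAD helicase and Helicase_C domains, so the construct appears to centre on the helicase core. Expression is driven by a T7 promoter with an adjacent lac operator and the T7 gene 10 ribosome binding site, and it ends at a T7 terminator. The plasmid-borne lacI keeps transcription repressed until IPTG induction in a host that supplies T7 RNA polymerase. The backbone provides an N-terminal six-histidine tag followed by a TEV protease site, allowing affinity purification and later tag removal. This tag is not separately annotated in the feature table but would lie between the RBS and the insert. A His-tag fragment annotated downstream of the insert is probably untranslated pET28 backbone sequence, although the record does not confirm this. The construct was made to produce recombinant protein for structure determination, and the depositor links it to two solved structures.
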