Features (pLannotate 1.2.2; 19 found; start..end, strand, type, name):
      1..19      +  promoter       T7 promoter: promoter for bacteriophage T7 RNA polymerase
     20..44      +  protein_bind   lac operator: The lac repressor binds to the lac operator to inhibit transcription in E. coli. This inhibition can be relieved by adding lactose or isopropyl-β-D-thiogalactopyranoside (IPTG). lac repressor encoded by lacI
     59..81      +  RBS            RBS: efficient ribosome binding site from bacteriophage T7 gene 10 (Olins and Rangwala, 1989)
    158..1705    +  CDS            RECQL5 (fragment): RECQ5_HUMAN - Also known as RECQ5. Experimental evidence at protein level: Swiss-Prot protein existence level 1. Isoform beta is a DNA helicase that plays an important role in DNA replication, transcription and repair. Inhibits elongation of stalled transcripts at DNA damage sites by binding to the RNA polymerase II subunit POLR2A and blocking the TCEA1 binding site. Required for mitotic chromosome separation after cross-over events and cell cycle progress. Required for efficient DNA repair, including repair of inter-strand cross-links. Stimulates DNA decatenation mediated by TOP2A. Prevents s
   1771..1788    +  CDS            9xHis (fragment): 9xHis affinity tag
   1798..1847    +  CDS            SET1 (fragment): solubility-enhancement tag derived from T7 phage gene 10B
   1855..1902    +  terminator     T7 terminator: transcription terminator for bacteriophage T7 RNA polymerase
   1939..2367    +  rep_origin     f1 ori (sequence partly withheld): f1 bacteriophage origin of replication; arrow indicates direction of (+) strand synthesis
   2420..2477    +  promoter       AmpR promoter (fragment): bla
   2486..3301    -  CDS            KanR: aminoglycoside phosphotransferase; aph(3')-Ia; confers resistance to kanamycin in bacteria or G418 (Geneticin®) in eukaryotes
   3423..4011    +  rep_origin     ori: high-copy-number ColE1/pMB1/pBR322/pUC origin of replication
   4197..4336    -  misc_feature   bom: basis of mobility region from pBR322
   4438..4629    -  CDS            rop: Rop protein, which maintains plasmids at low copy number; rop
   4646..5026    +  CDS            YPB1_ECOLX: Protein predicted: Swiss-Prot protein existence level 4. From Escherichia coli.
   5098..5389    -  CDS            TcR (fragment): tetracycline efflux protein; tet; confers resistance to tetracycline
   5404..5425    -  protein_bind   CAP binding site: CAP binding activates transcription in the presence of cAMP. E. coli catabolite activator protein
   5438..6520    -  CDS            lacI: lac repressor; lacI; The lac repressor binds to the lac operator to inhibit transcription in E. coli. This inhibition can be relieved by adding lactose or isopropyl-β-D-thiogalactopyranoside (IPTG).
   6521..6598    -  promoter       lacI promoter: lacI
   6606..6885    -  CDS            TcR (fragment): tetracycline efflux protein; tet; confers resistance to tetracycline
>Addgene plasmid #98231 | RECQL5 (RECQL5A-c011) | addgene full sequence | sequence record 193411 | Addgene NGS Result
TAATACGACTCACTATAGGGGAATTGTGAGCGGATAACAATTCCCCTCTAGAAATAATTTTGTTTAACTT
TAAGAAGGAGATATACATATGCACCATCATCATCATCATTCTTCTGGTGTAGATCTGGGTACCGAGAACC
TGTACTTCCAATCCATGGACCCTGAGCGGCGAGTCCGGAGTACGCTGAAGAAGGTCTTTGGGTTTGACTC
TTTTAAGACGCCTTTACAGGAGAGTGCGACCATGGCTGTAGTAAAAGGTAACAAGGACGTCTTTGTGTGC
ATGCCCACAGGGGCAGGAAAATCCCTATGCTATCAGCTCCCTGCTCTGTTGGCCAAAGGCATCACCATTG
TAGTCTCTCCTCTCATTGCTTTGATTCAGGACCAAGTGGACCACTTGCTAACCCTAAAGGTACGAGTAAG
TTCCCTGAACTCGAAGCTCTCTGCACAGGAAAGGAAGGAGCTGCTTGCTGACCTGGAGCGAGAAAAGCCC
CAGACCAAGATTCTGTACATCACCCCAGAGATGGCAGCTTCATCCTCCTTCCAGCCCACCCTGAACTCCC
TGGTGTCCCGCCACCTGCTGTCTTACTTGGTGGTGGATGAAGCTCATTGTGTTTCCCAATGGGGGCATGA
CTTTCGTCCTGACTACTTGCGTCTGGGTGCCCTGCGCTCCCGCCTGGGACATGCCCCTTGTGTGGCTCTG
ACCGCCACAGCCACCCCACAGGTCCAAGAGGACGTGTTTGCTGCCCTGCACCTGAAGAAACCAGTTGCCA
TCTTCAAGACTCCCTGCTTCCGGGCCAACCTCTTCTATGATGTGCAATTCAAGGAACTGATTTCTGATCC
CTATGGGAACCTGAAGGACTTCTGCCTTAAGGCTCTTGGACAGGAGGCTGATAAAGGGTTATCTGGCTGC
GGCATTGTGTACTGCAGGACTAGAGAGGCTTGTGAACAGCTGGCCATAGAGCTCAGCTGCAGGGGTGTGA
ACGCCAAGGCTTACCATGCAGGGCTGAAGGCCTCTGAAAGAACGCTGGTGCAGAACGACTGGATGGAGGA
GAAGGTCCCTGTAATTGTTGCAACCATTAGTTTTGGGATGGGAGTGGATAAAGCCAATGTCAGGTTTGTC
GCCCATTGGAATATTGCCAAGTCTATGGCTGGGTACTACCAGGAGTCTGGCCGGGCTGGCAGGGATGGGA
AGCCTTCCTGGTGCCGTCTCTATTACTCCAGGAATGACCGGGACCAAGTCAGCTTCCTGATCAGGAAGGA
AGTAGCAAAACTCCAGGAAAAGAGAGGAAACAAAGCATCTGATAAAGCCACTATCATGGCCTTTGATGCC
CTGGTGACCTTCTGTGAAGAACTGGGGTGCCGCCATGCCGCCATTGCCAAGTACTTCGGGGATGCGCTGC
CTGCCTGCGCCAAAGGCTGCGACCACTGCCAGAACCCCACGGCCGTGCGGAGGCGGCTGGAGGCCTTGGA
GCGCAGCAGCAGCTGGAGCAAGACCTGCATCGGGCCCTCCCAGGGGAACGGCTTTGACCCCGAGCTGTAC
GAGGGAGGCCGCAAGGGCTACGGGGACTTCAGCAGGTATGACGAAGGTTCTGGAGGCAGCGGGGATGAAG
GCAGAGATGAGGCCCACAAGCGGGAGTGGAACCTCTTCTATCAGAAGCAGATGCAGCTGCGCAAGGGCAA
AGACCCCAAGATAGAAGAATTTGTATGACAGTAAAGGTGGATACGGATCCGAATTCGAGCTCCGTCGACA
AGCTTGCGGCCGCACTCGAGCACCACCACCACCACCACTGAGATCCGGCTGCTAACAAAGCCCGAAAGGA
AGCTGAGTTGGCTGCTGCCACCGCTGAGCAATAACTAGCATAACCCCTTGGGGCCTCTAAACGGGTCTTG
AGGGGTTTTTTGCTGAAAGGAGGAACTATATCCGGATTGGCGAATGGG
[124 nt withheld, positions 1939-2062]
C
[91 nt withheld, positions 2064-2154]
A
[49 nt withheld, positions 2156-2204]
CCTTTGACGTTGGAGTCCACGTTCTTT
[37 nt withheld, positions 2232-2268]
ACCCTATCTCGGTCTATTCTTTTGATTTATAAGGGATTTTGCCGATTTCGGCCTATTGGTTAAAAAATGA
GCTGATTTAACAAAAATTTAACGCGAATTTTAACAAAATATTAACGCTTACAATTTAGGTGGCACTTTTC
GGGGAAATGTGCGCGGAACCCCTATTTGTTTATTTTTCTAAATACATTCAAATATGTATCCGCTCATGAA
TTAATTCTTAGAAAAACTCATCGAGCATCAAATGAAACTGCAATTTATTCATATCAGGATTATCAATACC
ATATTTTTGAAAAAGCCGTTTCTGTAATGAAGGAGAAAACTCACCGAGGCAGTTCCATAGGATGGCAAGA
TCCTGGTATCGGTCTGCGATTCCGACTCGTCCAACATCAATACAACCTATTAATTTCCCCTCGTCAAAAA
TAAGGTTATCAAGTGAGAAATCACCATGAGTGACGACTGAATCCGGTGAGAATGGCAAAAGTTTATGCAT
TTCTTTCCAGACTTGTTCAACAGGCCAGCCATTACGCTCGTCATCAAAATCACTCGCATCAACCAAACCG
TTATTCATTCGTGATTGCGCCTGAGCGAGACGAAATACGCGATCGCTGTTAAAAGGACAATTACAAACAG
GAATCGAATGCAACCGGCGCAGGAACACTGCCAGCGCATCAACAATATTTTCACCTGAATCAGGATATTC
TTCTAATACCTGGAATGCTGTTTTCCCGGGGATCGCAGTGGTGAGTAACCATGCATCATCAGGAGTACGG
ATAAAATGCTTGATGGTCGGAAGAGGCATAAATTCCGTCAGCCAGTTTAGTCTGACCATCTCATCTGTAA
CATCATTGGCAACGCTACCTTTGCCATGTTTCAGAAACAACTCTGGCGCATCGGGCTTCCCATACAATCG
ATAGATTGTCGCACCTGATTGCCCGACATTATCGCGAGCCCATTTATACCCATATAAATCAGCATCCATG
TTGGAATTTAATCGCGGCCTAGAGCAAGACGTTTCCCGTTGAATATGGCTCATAACACCCCTTGTATTAC
TGTTTATGTAAGCAGACAGTTTTATTGTTCATGACCAAAATCCCTTAACGTGAGTTTTCGTTCCACTGAG
CGTCAGACCCCGTAGAAAAGATCAAAGGATCTTCTTGAGATCCTTTTTTTCTGCGCGTAATCTGCTGCTT
GCAAACAAAAAAACCACCGCTACCAGCGGTGGTTTGTTTGCCGGATCAAGAGCTACCAACTCTTTTTCCG
AAGGTAACTGGCTTCAGCAGAGCGCAGATACCAAATACTGTCCTTCTAGTGTAGCCGTAGTTAGGCCACC
ACTTCAAGAACTCTGTAGCACCGCCTACATACCTCGCTCTGCTAATCCTGTTACCAGTGGCTGCTGCCAG
TGGCGATAAGTCGTGTCTTACCGGGTTGGACTCAAGACGATAGTTACCGGATAAGGCGCAGCGGTCGGGC
TGAACGGGGGGTTCGTGCACACAGCCCAGCTTGGAGCGAACGACCTACACCGAACTGAGATACCTACAGC
GTGAGCTATGAGAAAGCGCCACGCTTCCCGAAGGGAGAAAGGCGGACAGGTATCCGGTAAGCGGCAGGGT
CGGAACAGGAGAGCGCACGAGGGAGCTTCCAGGGGGAAACGCCTGGTATCTTTATAGTCCTGTCGGGTTT
CGCCACCTCTGACTTGAGCGTCGATTTTTGTGATGCTCGTCAGGGGGGCGGAGCCTATGGAAAAACGCCA
GCAACGCGGCCTTTTTACGGTTCCTGGCCTTTTGCTGGCCTTTTGCTCACATGTTCTTTCCTGCGTTATC
CCCTGATTCTGTGGATAACCGTATTACCGCCTTTGAGTGAGCTGATACCGCTCGCCGCAGCCGAACGACC
GAGCGCAGCGAGTCAGTGAGCGAGGAAGCGGAAGAGCGCCTGATGCGGTATTTTCTCCTTACGCATCTGT
GCGGTATTTCACACCGCAATGGTGCACTCTCAGTACAATCTGCTCTGATGCCGCATAGTTAAGCCAGTAT
ACACTCCGCTATCGCTACGTGACTGGGTCATGGCTGCGCCCCGACACCCGCCAACACCCGCTGACGCGCC
CTGACGGGCTTGTCTGCTCCCGGCATCCGCTTACAGACAAGCTGTGACCGTCTCCGGGAGCTGCATGTGT
CAGAGGTTTTCACCGTCATCACCGAAACGCGCGAGGCAGCTGCGGTAAAGCTCATCAGCGTGGTCGTGAA
GCGATTCACAGATGTCTGCCTGTTCATCCGCGTCCAGCTCGTTGAGTTTCTCCAGAAGCGTTAATGTCTG
GCTTCTGATAAAGCGGGCCATGTTAAGGGCGGTTTTTTCCTGTTTGGTCACTGATGCCTCCGTGTAAGGG
GGATTTCTGTTCATGGGGGTAATGATACCGATGAAACGAGAGAGGATGCTCACGATACGGGTTACTGATG
ATGAACATGCCCGGTTACTGGAACGTTGTGAGGGTAAACAACTGGCGGTATGGATGCGGCGGGACCAGAG
AAAAATCACTCAGGGTCAATGCCAGCGCTTCGTTAATACAGATGTAGGTGTTCCACAGGGTAGCCAGCAG
CATCCTGCGATGCAGATCCGGAACATAATGGTGCAGGGCGCTGACTTCCGCGTTTCCAGACTTTACGAAA
CACGGAAACCGAAGACCATTCATGTTGTTGCTCAGGTCGCAGACGTTTTGCAGCAGCAGTCGCTTCACGT
TCGCTCGCGTATCGGTGATTCATTCTGCTAACCAGTAAGGCAACCCCGCCAGCCTAGCCGGGTCCTCAAC
GACAGGAGCACGATCATGCGCACCCGTGGGGCCGCCATGCCGGCGATAATGGCCTGCTTCTCGCCGAAAC
GTTTGGTGGCGGGACCAGTGACGAAGGCTTGAGCGAGGGCGTGCAAGATTCCGAATACCGCAAGCGACAG
GCCGATCATCGTCGCGCTCCAGCGAAAGCGGTCCTCGCCGAAAATGACCCAGAGCGCTGCCGGCACCTGT
CCTACGAGTTGCATGATAAAGAAGACAGTCATAAGTGCGGCGACGATAGTCATGCCCCGCGCCCACCGGA
AGGAGCTGACTGGGTTGAAGGCTCTCAAGGGCATCGGTCGAGATCCCGGTGCCTAATGAGTGAGCTAACT
TACATTAATTGCGTTGCGCTCACTGCCCGCTTTCCAGTCGGGAAACCTGTCGTGCCAGCTGCATTAATGA
ATCGGCCAACGCGCGGGGAGAGGCGGTTTGCGTATTGGGCGCCAGGGTGGTTTTTCTTTTCACCAGTGAG
ACGGGCAACAGCTGATTGCCCTTCACCGCCTGGCCCTGAGAGAGTTGCAGCAAGCGGTCCACGCTGGTTT
GCCCCAGCAGGCGAAAATCCTGTTTGATGGTGGTTAACGGCGGGATATAACATGAGCTGTCTTCGGTATC
GTCGTATCCCACTACCGAGATATCCGCACCAACGCGCAGCCCGGACTCGGTAATGGCGCGCATTGCGCCC
AGCGCCATCTGATCGTTGGCAACCAGCATCGCAGTGGGAACGATGCCCTCATTCAGCATTTGCATGGTTT
GTTGAAAACCGGACATGGCACTCCAGTCGCCTTCCCGTTCCGCTATCGGCTGAATTTGATTGCGAGTGAG
ATATTTATGCCAGCCAGCCAGACGCAGACGCGCCGAGACAGAACTTAATGGGCCCGCTAACAGCGCGATT
TGCTGGTGACCCAATGCGACCAGATGCTCCACGCCCAGTCGCGTACCGTCTTCATGGGAGAAAATAATAC
TGTTGATGGGTGTCTGGTCAGAGACATCAAGAAATAACGCCGGAACATTAGTGCAGGCAGCTTCCACAGC
AATGGCATCCTGGTCATCCAGCGGATAGTTAATGATCAGCCCACTGACGCGTTGCGCGAGAAGATTGTGC
ACCGCCGCTTTACAGGCTTCGACGCCGCTTCGTTCTACCATCGACACCACCACGCTGGCACCCAGTTGAT
CGGCGCGAGATTTAATCGCCGCGACAATTTGCGACGGCGCGTGCAGGGCCAGACTGGAGGTGGCAACGCC
AATCAGCAACGACTGTTTGCCCGCCAGTTGTTGTGCCACGCGGTTGGGAATGTAATTCAGCTCCGCCATC
GCCGCTTCCACTTTTTCCCGCGTTTTCGCAGAAACGTGGCTGGCCTGGTTCACCACGCGGGAAACGGTCT
GATAAGAGACACCGGCATACTCTGCGACATCGTATAACGTTACTGGTTTCACATTCACCACCCTGAATTG
ACTCTCTTCCGGGCGCTATCATGCCATACCGCGAAAGGTTTTGCGCCATTCGATGGTGTCCGGGATCTCG
ACGCTCTCCCTTATGCGACTCCTGCATTAGGAAGCAGCCCAGTAGTAGGTTGAGGCCGTTGAGCACCGCC
GCCGCAAGGAATGGTGCATGCAAGGAGATGGCGCCCAACAGTCCCCCGGCCACGGGGCCTGCCACCATAC
CCACGCCGAAACAAGCGCTCATGAGCCCGAAGTGGCGAGCCCGATCTTCCCCATCGGTGATGTCGGCGAT
ATAGGCGCCAGCAACCGCACCTGTGGCGCCGGTGATGCCGGCCACGATGCGTCCGGCGTAGAGGATCGAG
ATCTCGATCCCGCGAAAT
