>Addgene plasmid #98231 | RECQL5 (RECQL5A-c011) | depositor partial sequence | sequence record 180087 | insert
CATATGCACCATCATCATCATCATTCTTCTGGTGTAGATCTGGGTACCGAGAACCTGTACTTCCAATCCA
TGGACCCTGAGCGGCGAGTCCGGAGTACGCTGAAGAAGGTCTTTGGGTTTGACTCTTTTAAGACGCCTTT
ACAGGAGAGTGCGACCATGGCTGTAGTAAAAGGTAACAAGGACGTCTTTGTGTGCATGCCCACAGGGGCA
GGAAAATCCCTATGCTATCAGCTCCCTGCTCTGTTGGCCAAAGGCATCACCATTGTAGTCTCTCCTCTCA
TTGCTTTGATTCAGGACCAAGTGGACCACTTGCTAACCCTAAAGGTACGAGTAAGTTCCCTGAACTCGAA
GCTCTCTGCACAGGAAAGGAAGGAGCTGCTTGCTGACCTGGAGCGAGAAAAGCCCCAGACCAAGATTCTG
TACATCACCCCAGAGATGGCAGCTTCATCCTCCTTCCAGCCCACCCTGAACTCCCTGGTGTCCCGCCACC
TGCTGTCTTACTTGGTGGTGGATGAAGCTCATTGTGTTTCCCAATGGGGGCATGACTTTCGTCCTGACTA
CTTGCGTCTGGGTGCCCTGCGCTCCCGCCTGGGACATGCCCCTTGTGTGGCTCTGACCGCCACAGCCACC
CCACAGGTCCAAGAGGACGTGTTTGCTGCCCTGCACCTGAAGAAACCAGTTGCCATCTTCAAGACTCCCT
GCTTCCGGGCCAACCTCTTCTATGATGTGCAATTCAAGGAACTGATTTCTGATCCCTATGGGAACCTGAA
GGACTTCTGCCTTAAGGCTCTTGGACAGGAGGCTGATAAAGGGTTATCTGGCTGCGGCATTGTGTACTGC
AGGACTAGAGAGGCTTGTGAACAGCTGGCCATAGAGCTCAGCTGCAGGGGTGTGAACGCCAAGGCTTACC
ATGCAGGGCTGAAGGCCTCTGAAAGAACGCTGGTGCAGAACGACTGGATGGAGGAGAAGGTCCCTGTAAT
TGTTGCAACCATTAGTTTTGGGATGGGAGTGGATAAAGCCAATGTCAGGTTTGTCGCCCATTGGAATATT
GCCAAGTCTATGGCTGGGTACTACCAGGAGTCTGGCCGGGCTGGCAGGGATGGGAAGCCTTCCTGGTGCC
GTCTCTATTACTCCAGGAATGACCGGGACCAAGTCAGCTTCCTGATCAGGAAGGAAGTAGCAAAACTCCA
GGAAAAGAGAGGAAACAAAGCATCTGATAAAGCCACTATCATGGCCTTTGATGCCCTGGTGACCTTCTGT
GAAGAACTGGGGTGCCGCCATGCCGCCATTGCCAAGTACTTCGGGGATGCGCTGCCTGCCTGCGCCAAAG
GCTGCGACCACTGCCAGAACCCCACGGCCGTGCGGAGGCGGCTGGAGGCCTTGGAGCGCAGCAGCAGCTG
GAGCAAGACCTGCATCGGGCCCTCCCAGGGGAACGGCTTTGACCCCGAGCTGTACGAGGGAGGCCGCAAG
GGCTACGGGGACTTCAGCAGGTATGACGAAGGTTCTGGAGGCAGCGGGGATGAAGGCAGAGATGAGGCCC
ACAAGCGGGAGTGGAACCTCTTCTATCAGAAGCAGATGCAGCTGCGCAAGGGCAAAGACCCCAAGATAGA
AGAATTTGTATGACAGTAAAGGTGGATACGGATCCGAA
